Addgene plasmid #71123: pJK220
Purpose: Expression of E. coli pantotheinate kinase (H6PanK, R175H mutant) in E. coli
Depositing lab: T. J. Kappock. Depositing organization: Washington University in Saint Louis. Publication: Structure of a NADH-insensitive hexameric citrate synthase that resists acid inactivation. Francois JA, Starks CM, Sivanuntakorn S, Jiang H, Ransome AE, Nam JW, Constantine CZ, Kappock TJ. Biochemistry. 2006 Nov 14;45(45):13487-99. 10.1021/bi061083k PubMed 17087502.
Backbone
  Vector backbone: pET28a
  Backbone size w/o insert (bp): 5369
  Total vector size (bp): 6296
  Vector type: Bacterial Expression
Growth in bacteria
  Bacterial resistance: Kanamycin, 50 μg/mL
  Growth temperature: 37°C
  Growth strain: DH5alpha
  Copy number: High Copy
Gene/Insert
  Gene/Insert name: pantothenate kinase (alt names: CoaA; panK)
  Species: Escherichia coli
  Mutation: Arg175 is mutated to a His
  GenBank ID: 62288041
  Promoter: T7
  Tag / fusion protein: H6 (N terminal on backbone)
  Cloning method: Restriction Enzyme; 5′ cloning site NdeI (not destroyed); 3′ cloning site EcoRI (not destroyed)
  Sequencing primers: 5′ T7 Fwd; 3′ T7 Rev
Terms and licenses: Academic/Nonprofit Terms; Industry Terms: Not Available to Industry
Depositor comments: PCR product was first ligated into pDrive plasmid and found to lack desired 3' EcoRI site. Subcloned into pET23a using the pDrive-encoded EcoRI site. Therefore an additional 18 bp is present in the 3'-UTR between the stop codon and EcoRI site.
How to cite: pJK220 was a gift from T. J. Kappock (Addgene plasmid # 71123 ; http://n2t.net/addgene:71123 ; RRID:Addgene_71123)
