[The description below was written by a language model from this plasmid's Addgene catalogue record and pLannotate feature annotations shown in this document.]
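Description:
pJK220 is a bacterial expression plasmid built on the pET28a backbone (6,296 bp in total) for producing a His-tagged mutant of Escherichia coli pantothenate kinase (CoaA/PanK) in E. coli. It is maintained through a ColE1/pMB1-type origin accompanied by the pBR322 bom region and the rop gene, and is selected with kanamycin via the aph(3')-Ia resistance gene. An f1 origin is also present. The catalogue lists it as high copy, although rop is normally associated with copy-number restraint.

The coaA coding sequence, carrying an Arg175-to-His substitution, was inserted between the NdeI and EcoRI sites. This places it in frame with the backbone-encoded N-terminal hexahistidine tag and the thrombin cleavage site that lies between tag and protein, so the tag can be used for metal-affinity purification and then removed. The feature table labels this short His stretch as a capTEV fragment, which appears to be a partial match rather than a real composite tag. Transcription runs from a T7 promoter with an adjacent lac operator, translation starts from the T7 gene 10 ribosome binding site, and the unit ends at the T7 terminator. The plasmid-borne lacI gene supplies repressor, so expression is IPTG-inducible in hosts that provide T7 RNA polymerase.

The downstream His-tag fragment belongs to the pET28a backbone and lies after the insert's stop codon, so it should not be translated. The depositor notes that the PCR product passed through an intermediate cloning vector, leaving 18 extra base pairs between the stop codon and the EcoRI site. That comment names pET23a as the recipient, whereas the catalogue backbone and the annotated features point to pET28a.
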