Features (pLannotate 1.2.2; 21 found; start..end, strand, type, name):
     12..467     +  rep_origin     f1 ori (sequence partly withheld): f1 bacteriophage origin of replication; arrow indicates direction of (+) strand synthesis
    494..551     +  promoter       AmpR promoter (fragment): bla
    560..1375    -  CDS            KanR: aminoglycoside phosphotransferase; aph(3')-Ia; confers resistance to kanamycin in bacteria or G418 (Geneticin®) in eukaryotes
   1497..2085    +  rep_origin     ori: high-copy-number ColE1/pMB1/pBR322/pUC origin of replication
   2271..2413    -  misc_feature   bom: basis of mobility region from pBR322
   2515..2706    -  CDS            rop: Rop protein, which maintains plasmids at low copy number; rop
   2723..3103    +  CDS            YPB1_ECOLX: Protein predicted: Swiss-Prot protein existence level 4. From Escherichia coli.
   3175..3466    -  CDS            TcR (fragment): tetracycline efflux protein; tet; confers resistance to tetracycline
   3481..3502    -  protein_bind   CAP binding site: CAP binding activates transcription in the presence of cAMP. E. coli catabolite activator protein
   3515..4597    -  CDS            lacI: lac repressor; lacI; The lac repressor binds to the lac operator to inhibit transcription in E. coli. This inhibition can be relieved by adding lactose or isopropyl-β-D-thiogalactopyranoside (IPTG).
   4598..4675    -  promoter       lacI promoter: lacI
   4683..4962    -  CDS            TcR (fragment): tetracycline efflux protein; tet; confers resistance to tetracycline
   4984..5002    +  promoter       T7 promoter: promoter for bacteriophage T7 RNA polymerase
   5003..5027    +  protein_bind   lac operator: The lac repressor binds to the lac operator to inhibit transcription in E. coli. This inhibition can be relieved by adding lactose or isopropyl-β-D-thiogalactopyranoside (IPTG). lac repressor encoded by lacI
   5042..5064    +  RBS            RBS: efficient ribosome binding site from bacteriophage T7 gene 10 (Olins and Rangwala, 1989)
   5083..5099    +  CDS            capTEV™ (fragment): composite tag for in vivo biotinylation, TEV protease cleavage, and 6xHis tagging
   5110..5127    +  CDS            thrombin site: thrombin recognition and cleavage site
   5131..6078    +  CDS            coaA: COAA_ECOLI - Also known as panK, rts. Experimental evidence at protein level: Swiss-Prot protein existence level 1. From Escherichia coli (strain K12).
   6140..6157    +  CDS            9xHis (fragment): 9xHis affinity tag
   6167..6216    +  CDS            SET1 (fragment): solubility-enhancement tag derived from T7 phage gene 10B
   6224..6271    +  terminator     T7 terminator: transcription terminator for bacteriophage T7 RNA polymerase
>Addgene plasmid #71123 | pJK220 | depositor full sequence | sequence record 127062 | pJK220 sequence 6296 bps
TGGCGAATGGG
[124 nt withheld, positions 12-135]
C
[91 nt withheld, positions 137-227]
A
[49 nt withheld, positions 229-277]
CCTTTGACGTTGGAGTCCACGTTCTTT
[37 nt withheld, positions 305-341]
ACCCTATCTCGGTCTATTCTTTTGATTTATAAGGGATTTTGCCGATTTCGGCCTATTGGTTAAAAAATGA
GCTGATTTAACAAAAATTTAACGCGAATTTTAACAAAATATTAACGTTTACAATTTCAGGTGGCACTTTT
CGGGGAAATGTGCGCGGAACCCCTATTTGTTTATTTTTCTAAATACATTCAAATATGTATCCGCTCATGA
ATTAATTCTTAGAAAAACTCATCGAGCATCAAATGAAACTGCAATTTATTCATATCAGGATTATCAATAC
CATATTTTTGAAAAAGCCGTTTCTGTAATGAAGGAGAAAACTCACCGAGGCAGTTCCATAGGATGGCAAG
ATCCTGGTATCGGTCTGCGATTCCGACTCGTCCAACATCAATACAACCTATTAATTTCCCCTCGTCAAAA
ATAAGGTTATCAAGTGAGAAATCACCATGAGTGACGACTGAATCCGGTGAGAATGGCAAAAGTTTATGCA
TTTCTTTCCAGACTTGTTCAACAGGCCAGCCATTACGCTCGTCATCAAAATCACTCGCATCAACCAAACC
GTTATTCATTCGTGATTGCGCCTGAGCGAGACGAAATACGCGATCGCTGTTAAAAGGACAATTACAAACA
GGAATCGAATGCAACCGGCGCAGGAACACTGCCAGCGCATCAACAATATTTTCACCTGAATCAGGATATT
CTTCTAATACCTGGAATGCTGTTTTCCCGGGGATCGCAGTGGTGAGTAACCATGCATCATCAGGAGTACG
GATAAAATGCTTGATGGTCGGAAGAGGCATAAATTCCGTCAGCCAGTTTAGTCTGACCATCTCATCTGTA
ACATCATTGGCAACGCTACCTTTGCCATGTTTCAGAAACAACTCTGGCGCATCGGGCTTCCCATACAATC
GATAGATTGTCGCACCTGATTGCCCGACATTATCGCGAGCCCATTTATACCCATATAAATCAGCATCCAT
GTTGGAATTTAATCGCGGCCTAGAGCAAGACGTTTCCCGTTGAATATGGCTCATAACACCCCTTGTATTA
CTGTTTATGTAAGCAGACAGTTTTATTGTTCATGACCAAAATCCCTTAACGTGAGTTTTCGTTCCACTGA
GCGTCAGACCCCGTAGAAAAGATCAAAGGATCTTCTTGAGATCCTTTTTTTCTGCGCGTAATCTGCTGCT
TGCAAACAAAAAAACCACCGCTACCAGCGGTGGTTTGTTTGCCGGATCAAGAGCTACCAACTCTTTTTCC
GAAGGTAACTGGCTTCAGCAGAGCGCAGATACCAAATACTGTCCTTCTAGTGTAGCCGTAGTTAGGCCAC
CACTTCAAGAACTCTGTAGCACCGCCTACATACCTCGCTCTGCTAATCCTGTTACCAGTGGCTGCTGCCA
GTGGCGATAAGTCGTGTCTTACCGGGTTGGACTCAAGACGATAGTTACCGGATAAGGCGCAGCGGTCGGG
CTGAACGGGGGGTTCGTGCACACAGCCCAGCTTGGAGCGAACGACCTACACCGAACTGAGATACCTACAG
CGTGAGCTATGAGAAAGCGCCACGCTTCCCGAAGGGAGAAAGGCGGACAGGTATCCGGTAAGCGGCAGGG
TCGGAACAGGAGAGCGCACGAGGGAGCTTCCAGGGGGAAACGCCTGGTATCTTTATAGTCCTGTCGGGTT
TCGCCACCTCTGACTTGAGCGTCGATTTTTGTGATGCTCGTCAGGGGGGCGGAGCCTATGGAAAAACGCC
AGCAACGCGGCCTTTTTACGGTTCCTGGCCTTTTGCTGGCCTTTTGCTCACATGTTCTTTCCTGCGTTAT
CCCCTGATTCTGTGGATAACCGTATTACCGCCTTTGAGTGAGCTGATACCGCTCGCCGCAGCCGAACGAC
CGAGCGCAGCGAGTCAGTGAGCGAGGAAGCGGAAGAGCGCCTGATGCGGTATTTTCTCCTTACGCATCTG
TGCGGTATTTCACACCGCATATATGGTGCACTCTCAGTACAATCTGCTCTGATGCCGCATAGTTAAGCCA
GTATACACTCCGCTATCGCTACGTGACTGGGTCATGGCTGCGCCCCGACACCCGCCAACACCCGCTGACG
CGCCCTGACGGGCTTGTCTGCTCCCGGCATCCGCTTACAGACAAGCTGTGACCGTCTCCGGGAGCTGCAT
GTGTCAGAGGTTTTCACCGTCATCACCGAAACGCGCGAGGCAGCTGCGGTAAAGCTCATCAGCGTGGTCG
TGAAGCGATTCACAGATGTCTGCCTGTTCATCCGCGTCCAGCTCGTTGAGTTTCTCCAGAAGCGTTAATG
TCTGGCTTCTGATAAAGCGGGCCATGTTAAGGGCGGTTTTTTCCTGTTTGGTCACTGATGCCTCCGTGTA
AGGGGGATTTCTGTTCATGGGGGTAATGATACCGATGAAACGAGAGAGGATGCTCACGATACGGGTTACT
GATGATGAACATGCCCGGTTACTGGAACGTTGTGAGGGTAAACAACTGGCGGTATGGATGCGGCGGGACC
AGAGAAAAATCACTCAGGGTCAATGCCAGCGCTTCGTTAATACAGATGTAGGTGTTCCACAGGGTAGCCA
GCAGCATCCTGCGATGCAGATCCGGAACATAATGGTGCAGGGCGCTGACTTCCGCGTTTCCAGACTTTAC
GAAACACGGAAACCGAAGACCATTCATGTTGTTGCTCAGGTCGCAGACGTTTTGCAGCAGCAGTCGCTTC
ACGTTCGCTCGCGTATCGGTGATTCATTCTGCTAACCAGTAAGGCAACCCCGCCAGCCTAGCCGGGTCCT
CAACGACAGGAGCACGATCATGCGCACCCGTGGGGCCGCCATGCCGGCGATAATGGCCTGCTTCTCGCCG
AAACGTTTGGTGGCGGGACCAGTGACGAAGGCTTGAGCGAGGGCGTGCAAGATTCCGAATACCGCAAGCG
ACAGGCCGATCATCGTCGCGCTCCAGCGAAAGCGGTCCTCGCCGAAAATGACCCAGAGCGCTGCCGGCAC
CTGTCCTACGAGTTGCATGATAAAGAAGACAGTCATAAGTGCGGCGACGATAGTCATGCCCCGCGCCCAC
CGGAAGGAGCTGACTGGGTTGAAGGCTCTCAAGGGCATCGGTCGAGATCCCGGTGCCTAATGAGTGAGCT
AACTTACATTAATTGCGTTGCGCTCACTGCCCGCTTTCCAGTCGGGAAACCTGTCGTGCCAGCTGCATTA
ATGAATCGGCCAACGCGCGGGGAGAGGCGGTTTGCGTATTGGGCGCCAGGGTGGTTTTTCTTTTCACCAG
TGAGACGGGCAACAGCTGATTGCCCTTCACCGCCTGGCCCTGAGAGAGTTGCAGCAAGCGGTCCACGCTG
GTTTGCCCCAGCAGGCGAAAATCCTGTTTGATGGTGGTTAACGGCGGGATATAACATGAGCTGTCTTCGG
TATCGTCGTATCCCACTACCGAGATATCCGCACCAACGCGCAGCCCGGACTCGGTAATGGCGCGCATTGC
GCCCAGCGCCATCTGATCGTTGGCAACCAGCATCGCAGTGGGAACGATGCCCTCATTCAGCATTTGCATG
GTTTGTTGAAAACCGGACATGGCACTCCAGTCGCCTTCCCGTTCCGCTATCGGCTGAATTTGATTGCGAG
TGAGATATTTATGCCAGCCAGCCAGACGCAGACGCGCCGAGACAGAACTTAATGGGCCCGCTAACAGCGC
GATTTGCTGGTGACCCAATGCGACCAGATGCTCCACGCCCAGTCGCGTACCGTCTTCATGGGAGAAAATA
ATACTGTTGATGGGTGTCTGGTCAGAGACATCAAGAAATAACGCCGGAACATTAGTGCAGGCAGCTTCCA
CAGCAATGGCATCCTGGTCATCCAGCGGATAGTTAATGATCAGCCCACTGACGCGTTGCGCGAGAAGATT
GTGCACCGCCGCTTTACAGGCTTCGACGCCGCTTCGTTCTACCATCGACACCACCACGCTGGCACCCAGT
TGATCGGCGCGAGATTTAATCGCCGCGACAATTTGCGACGGCGCGTGCAGGGCCAGACTGGAGGTGGCAA
CGCCAATCAGCAACGACTGTTTGCCCGCCAGTTGTTGTGCCACGCGGTTGGGAATGTAATTCAGCTCCGC
CATCGCCGCTTCCACTTTTTCCCGCGTTTTCGCAGAAACGTGGCTGGCCTGGTTCACCACGCGGGAAACG
GTCTGATAAGAGACACCGGCATACTCTGCGACATCGTATAACGTTACTGGTTTCACATTCACCACCCTGA
ATTGACTCTCTTCCGGGCGCTATCATGCCATACCGCGAAAGGTTTTGCGCCATTCGATGGTGTCCGGGAT
CTCGACGCTCTCCCTTATGCGACTCCTGCATTAGGAAGCAGCCCAGTAGTAGGTTGAGGCCGTTGAGCAC
CGCCGCCGCAAGGAATGGTGCATGCAAGGAGATGGCGCCCAACAGTCCCCCGGCCACGGGGCCTGCCACC
ATACCCACGCCGAAACAAGCGCTCATGAGCCCGAAGTGGCGAGCCCGATCTTCCCCATCGGTGATGTCGG
CGATATAGGCGCCAGCAACCGCACCTGTGGCGCCGGTGATGCCGGCCACGATGCGTCCGGCGTAGAGGAT
CGAGATCTCGATCCCGCGAAATTAATACGACTCACTATAGGGGAATTGTGAGCGGATAACAATTCCCCTC
TAGAAATAATTTTGTTTAACTTTAAGAAGGAGATATACCATGGGCAGCAGCCATCATCATCATCATCACA
GCAGCGGCCTGGTGCCGCGCGGCAGCCATATGAGTATAAAAGATCAAACGTTAATGACGCCTTACCTACA
GTTTGACCGCAACCAGTGGGCAGCTCTGCGTGATTCCGTACCTATGACGTTATCGGAAGATGAGATCGCC
CGTCTCAAAGGTATTAATGAAGATCTCTCGTTAGAAGAAGTTGCCGAGATCTATTTACCTTTGTCACGTT
TGCTGAACTTCTATATAAGCTCGAATCTGCGCCGTCAGGCAGTTCTGGAACAGTTTCTTGGTACCAACGG
GCAACGCATTCCTTACATTATCAGTATTGCTGGCAGTGTCGCGGTGGGGAAAAGTACAACCGCCCGTGTA
TTGCAGGCGCTATTAAGCCGTTGGCCGGAACATCGTCGTGTTGAACTGATCACTACAGATGGCTTCCTTC
ACCCTAATCAGGTTCTGAAAGAACGTGGTCTGATGAAGAAGAAAGGCTTCCCGGAATCGTATGATATGCA
TCACCTGGTGAAGTTTGTTTCCGATCTCAAATCCGGCGTGCCAAACGTTACAGCACCTGTTTACTCACAT
CTTATTTATGATGTGATCCCGGATGGAGATAAAACGGTTGTTCAGCCTGATATTTTAATTCTTGAAGGGT
TAAATGTCTTACAGAGCGGGATGGATTATCCACACGATCCACATCATGTATTTGTTTCTGATTTTGTCGA
TTTTTCGATATATGTTGATGCACCGGAAGACTTACTTCAGACATGGTATATCAACCGTTTTCTGAAATTC
CGCGAAGGGGCTTTTACCGACCCGGATTCCTATTTTCATAACTACGCGAAATTAACTAAAGAAGAAGCGA
TTAAGACTGCCATGACATTGTGGAAAGAGATCAACTGGCTGAACTTAAAGCAAAATATTCTACCTACTCG
TGAGCGCGCCAGTTTAATCCTGACGAAAAGTGCTAATCATGCGGTAGAAGAGGTCAGACTACGCAAATAA
GAAGTCGAGCTCAATCACGAATTCGAGCTCCGTCGACAAGCTTGCGGCCGCACTCGAGCACCACCACCAC
CACCACTGAGATCCGGCTGCTAACAAAGCCCGAAAGGAAGCTGAGTTGGCTGCTGCCACCGCTGAGCAAT
AACTAGCATAACCCCTTGGGGCCTCTAAACGGGTCTTGAGGGGTTTTTTGCTGAAAGGAGGAACTATATC
CGGAT
