>Addgene plasmid #71123 | pJK220 | addgene partial sequence | sequence record 134874 | T7term 5'-GCTAGTTATTGCTCAGCGG-3'
GGGCTTTGTTAGCAGCCGGATCTCAGTGGTGGTGGTGGTGGTGCTCGAGTGCGGCCGCAAGCTTGTCGAC
GGAGCTCGAATTCGTGATTGAGCTCGACTTCTTATTTGCGTAGTCTGACCTCTTCTACCGCATGATTAGC
ACTTTTCGTCAGGATTAAACTGGCGCGCTCACGAGTAGGTAGAATATTTTGCTTTAAGTTCAGCCAGTTG
ATCTCTTTCCACAATGTCATGGCAGTCTTAATCGCTTCTTCTTTAGTTAATTTCGCGTAGTTATGAAAAT
AGGAATCCGGGTCGGTAAAAGCCCCTTCGCGGAATTTCAGAAAACGGTTGATATACCATGTCTGAAGTAA
GTCTTCCGGTGCATCAACATATATCGAAAAATCGACAAAATCAGAAACAAATACATGATGTGGATCGTGT
GGATAATCCATCCCGCTCTGTAAGACATTTAACCCTTCAAGAATTAAAATATCAGGCTGAACAACCGTTT
TATCTCCATCCGGGATCACATCATAAATAAGATGTGAGTAAACAGGTGCTGTAACGTTTGGCACGCCGGA
TTTGAGATCGGAAACAAACTTCACCAGGTGATGCATATCATACGATTCCGGGAAGCCTTTCTTCTTCATC
AGACCACGTTCTTTCAGAACCTGATTAGGGTGAAGGAAGCCATCTGTAGTGATCAGTTCAACACGACGAT
GTTCCGGCCAACGGCTTAATAGCGCCTGCAATACACGGGCGGTTGTACTTTTCCCCACCGCGACACTGCC
AGCAATACTGATAATGTAAGGAATGCGTTGCCCGTTGGTACCAAGAAACTGTTCCAGAACTGCCTGACGG
CGCAGATTCGAGCTTATATAGAAGTTCAGCAAACGTGACAAAGGTAAATAGATCTCGGCAACTTCTTCTA
ACGAGAGATCTTCATTAATACCTTTGAGACGGGCGATCTCATCTTCCGATAACGTCATAGGTACGGAATC
ACGCAGAGCTGCCCACTGGTTGCGGTCAAACTGTAGGTAAGGCGTCATTAACGTTTGATCTTTTATACTC
ATATGGCTGCC
