>Addgene plasmid #71123 | pJK220 | addgene partial sequence | sequence record 134897 | T7 5'-TAATACGACTCACTATAGGG-3'
TAGAAATAATTTTGTTTAACTTTAAGAAGGAGATATACCATGGGCAGCAGCCATCATCATCATCATCACA
GCAGCGGCCTGGTGCCGCGCGGCAGCCATATGAGTATAAAAGATCAAACGTTAATGACGCCTTACCTACA
GTTTGACCGCAACCAGTGGGCAGCTCTGCGTGATTCCGTACCTATGACGTTATCGGAAGATGAGATCGCC
CGTCTCAAAGGTATTAATGAAGATCTCTCGTTAGAAGAAGTTGCCGAGATCTATTTACCTTTGTCACGTT
TGCTGAACTTCTATATAAGCTCGAATCTGCGCCGTCAGGCAGTTCTGGAACAGTTTCTTGGTACCAACGG
GCAACGCATTCCTTACATTATCAGTATTGCTGGCAGTGTCGCGGTGGGGAAAAGTACAACCGCCCGTGTA
TTGCAGGCGCTATTAAGCCGTTGGCCGGAACATCGTCGTGTTGAACTGATCACTACAGATGGCTTCCTTC
ACCCTAATCAGGTTCTGAAAGAACGTGGTCTGATGAAGAAGAAAGGCTTCCCGGAATCGTATGATATGCA
TCACCTGGTGAAGTTTGTTTCCGATCTCAAATCCGGCGTGCCAAACGTTACAGCACCTGTTTACTCACAT
CTTATTTATGATGTGATCCCGGATGGAGATAAAACGGTTGTTCAGCCTGATATTTTAATTCTTGAAGGGT
TAAATGTCTTACAGAGCGGGATGGATTATCCACACGATCCACATCATGTATTTGTTTCTGATTTTGTCGA
TTTTTCGATATATGTTGATGCACCGGAAGACTTACTTCAGACATGGTATATCAACCGTTTTCTGAAATTC
CGCGAAGGGGCTTTTACCGACCCGGATTCCTATTTTCATAACTACGCGAAATTAACTAAAGAAGAAGCGA
TTAAGACTGCCATGACATTGTGGAAAGAGATCAACTGGCTGAACTTAAAGCAAAATATTCTACCTACTCG
TGAGCGCGCCAGTTTAATCCTGACGAAAAGTGCTAATCATGCGGTAGAAGAGGTCAGACTACGCAAATAA
